>Addgene plasmid #214626 | pGL4_10xUAS-CMVmin-BC0391-luc2 | addgene full sequence | sequence record 423988 | Addgene NGS Result
GGCCTAACTGGCCGGTACCTGAGCTCGCTAGCCTCGAGGATATCAAACAAGTTTGTACAAAAAAGCAGGC
TCCCTAACTGGCCGGTACCGAGTTTCTAGACGGAGTACTGTCCTCCGAGCGGAGTACTGTCCTCCGACTC
GAGCGGAGTACTGTCCTCCGATCGGAGTACTGTCCTCCGCGAATTCCGGAGTACTGTCCTCCGAAGACGC
TAGTGCCGGTACCGAGTTTCTAGACGGAGTACTGTCCTCCGAGCGGAGTACTGTCCTCCGACTCGAGCGG
AGTACTGTCCTCCGATCGGAGTACTGTCCTCCGCGAATTCCGGAGTACTGTCCTCCGAAGACGCTAGCGG
GGGGCTACAACTTTTCTATACAAAGTTGCGGTACCCGGGTCGAGTAGGCGTGTACGGTGGGAGGCCTATA
TAAGCAGAGCTCGTTTAGTGAACCGTCAGATCGCCTGGAGACGCCATCCACGCTGTTTTGACCTCCATAG
AAGACACCGGGACCGATCCAGCCCAACTTTGTATAATAAAGTTGAGCTAGTTGCTAAGTCTGCCGAGTAG
AATTAACCCTCACTAAAGGGTAGGTGACACTATATCAACATTACTATCATCTATGTCCGTCATCTATTAC
TCTATCTATCTACCTATAGTGAGTCGTATTAGTAGACGCGAGTCAATGCATGTACGACAGCTTTCTTGTA
CAAAGTGGTTCGATATCAAGATCTGGCCTCGGCGGCCAAGCTTGGCAATCCGGTACTGTTGGTAAAGCCA
CCATGGAAGATGCCAAAAACATTAAGAAGGGCCCAGCGCCATTCTACCCACTCGAAGACGGGACCGCCGG
CGAGCAGCTGCACAAAGCCATGAAGCGCTACGCCCTGGTGCCCGGCACCATCGCCTTTACCGACGCACAT
ATCGAGGTGGACATTACCTACGCCGAGTACTTCGAGATGAGCGTTCGGCTGGCAGAAGCTATGAAGCGCT
ATGGGCTGAATACAAACCATCGGATCGTGGTGTGCAGCGAGAATAGCTTGCAGTTCTTCATGCCCGTGTT
GGGTGCCCTGTTCATCGGTGTGGCTGTGGCCCCAGCTAACGACATCTACAACGAGCGCGAGCTGCTGAAC
AGCATGGGCATCAGCCAGCCCACCGTCGTATTCGTGAGCAAGAAAGGGCTGCAAAAGATCCTCAACGTGC
AAAAGAAGCTACCGATCATACAAAAGATCATCATCATGGATAGCAAGACCGACTACCAGGGCTTCCAAAG
CATGTACACCTTCGTGACTTCCCATTTGCCACCCGGCTTCAACGAGTACGACTTCGTGCCCGAGAGCTTC
GACCGGGACAAAACCATCGCCCTGATCATGAACAGTAGTGGCAGTACCGGATTGCCCAAGGGCGTAGCCC
TACCGCACCGCACCGCTTGTGTCCGATTCAGTCATGCCCGCGACCCCATCTTCGGCAACCAGATCATCCC
CGACACCGCTATCCTCAGCGTGGTGCCATTTCACCACGGCTTCGGCATGTTCACCACGCTGGGCTACTTG
ATCTGCGGCTTTCGGGTCGTGCTCATGTACCGCTTCGAGGAGGAGCTATTCTTGCGCAGCTTGCAAGACT
ATAAGATTCAATCTGCCCTGCTGGTGCCCACACTATTTAGCTTCTTCGCTAAGAGCACTCTCATCGACAA
GTACGACCTAAGCAACTTGCACGAGATCGCCAGCGGCGGGGCGCCGCTCAGCAAGGAGGTAGGTGAGGCC
GTGGCCAAACGCTTCCACCTACCAGGCATCCGCCAGGGCTACGGCCTGACAGAAACAACCAGCGCCATTC
TGATCACCCCCGAAGGGGACGACAAGCCTGGCGCAGTAGGCAAGGTGGTGCCCTTCTTCGAGGCTAAGGT
GGTGGACTTGGACACCGGTAAGACACTGGGTGTGAACCAGCGCGGCGAGCTGTGCGTCCGTGGCCCCATG
ATCATGAGCGGCTACGTTAACAACCCCGAGGCTACAAACGCTCTCATCGACAAGGACGGCTGGCTGCACA
GCGGCGACATCGCCTACTGGGACGAGGACGAGCACTTCTTCATCGTGGACCGGCTGAAGAGCCTGATCAA
ATACAAGGGCTACCAGGTAGCCCCAGCCGAACTGGAGAGCATCCTGCTGCAACACCCCAACATCTTCGAC
GCCGGGGTCGCCGGCCTGCCCGACGACGATGCCGGCGAGCTGCCCGCCGCAGTCGTCGTGCTGGAACACG
GTAAAACCATGACCGAGAAGGAGATCGTGGACTATGTGGCCAGCCAGGTTACAACCGCCAAGAAGCTGCG
CGGTGGTGTTGTGTTCGTGGACGAGGTGCCTAAAGGACTGACCGGCAAGTTGGACGCCCGCAAGATCCGC
GAGATTCTCATTAAGGCCAAGAAGGGCGGCAAGATCGCCGTGTAATCTGCTTGCAAGAACTGGTTCAGTA
GCTTAAGCCACTTTGTGATCCACCTTAACAGCCACGGCTTCCCTCCCGAGGTGGAGGAGCAGGCCGCCGG
CACCCTGCCCATGAGCTGCGCCCAGGAGAGCGGCATGGATAGACACCCTGCTGCTTGCGCCAGCGCCAGG
ATCAACGTCTAACTGCAGTCTAGAGTCGGGGCGGCCGGCCGCTTCGAGCAGACATGATAAGATACATTGA
TGAGTTTGGACAAACCACAACTAGAATGCAGTGAAAAAAATGCTTTATTTGTGAAATTTGTGATGCTATT
GCTTTATTTGTAACCATTATAAGCTGCAATAAACAAGTTAACAACAACAATTGCATTCATTTTATGTTTC
AGGTTCAGGGGGAGGTGTGGGAGGTTTTTTAAAGCAAGTAAAACCTCTACAAATGTGGTAAAATCGATAA
GGATCCGTTTGCGTATTGGGCGCTCTTCCGCTGATCTGCGCAGCACCATGGCCTGAAATAACCTCTGAAA
GAGGAACTTGGTTAGCTACCTTCTGAGGCGGAAAGAACCAGCTGTGGAATGTGTGTCAGTTAGGGTGTGG
AAAGTCCCCAGGCTCCCCAGCAGGCAGAAGTATGCAAAGCATGCATCTCAATTAGTCAGCAACCAGGTGT
GGAAAGTCCCCAGGCTCCCCAGCAGGCAGAAGTATGCAAAGCATGCATCTCAATTAGTCAGCAACCATAG
TCCCGCCCCTAACTCCGCCCATCCCGCCCCTAACTCCGCCCAGTTCCGCCCATTCTCCGCCCCATGGCTG
ACTAATTTTTTTTATTTATGCAGAGGCCGAGGCCGCCTCTGCCTCTGAGCTATTCCAGAAGTAGTGAGGA
GGCTTTTTTGGAGGCCTAGGCTTTTGCAAAAAGCTCGATTCTTCTGACACTAGCGCCACCATGAAGAAGC
CCGAACTCACCGCTACCAGCGTTGAAAAATTTCTCATCGAGAAGTTCGACAGTGTGAGCGACCTGATGCA
GTTGTCGGAGGGCGAAGAGAGCCGAGCCTTCAGCTTCGATGTCGGCGGACGCGGCTATGTACTGCGGGTG
AATAGCTGCGCTGATGGCTTCTACAAAGACCGCTACGTGTACCGCCACTTCGCCAGCGCTGCACTACCCA
TCCCCGAAGTGTTGGACATCGGCGAGTTCAGCGAGAGCCTGACATACTGCATCAGTAGACGCGCCCAAGG
CGTTACTCTCCAAGACCTCCCCGAAACAGAGCTGCCTGCTGTGTTACAGCCTGTCGCCGAAGCTATGGAT
GCTATTGCCGCCGCCGACCTCAGTCAAACCAGCGGCTTCGGCCCATTCGGGCCCCAAGGCATCGGCCAGT
ACACAACCTGGCGGGATTTCATTTGCGCCATTGCTGATCCCCATGTCTACCACTGGCAGACCGTGATGGA
CGACACCGTGTCCGCCAGCGTAGCTCAAGCCCTGGACGAACTGATGCTGTGGGCCGAAGACTGTCCCGAG
GTGCGCCACCTCGTCCATGCCGACTTCGGCAGCAACAACGTCCTGACCGACAACGGCCGCATCACCGCCG
TAATCGACTGGTCCGAAGCTATGTTCGGGGACAGTCAGTACGAGGTGGCCAACATCTTCTTCTGGCGGCC
CTGGCTGGCTTGCATGGAGCAGCAGACTCGCTACTTCGAGCGCCGGCATCCCGAGCTGGCCGGCAGCCCT
CGTCTGCGAGCCTACATGCTGCGCATCGGCCTGGATCAGCTCTACCAGAGCCTCGTGGACGGCAACTTCG
ACGATGCTGCCTGGGCTCAAGGCCGCTGCGATGCCATCGTCCGCAGCGGGGCCGGCACCGTCGGTCGCAC
ACAAATCGCTCGCCGGAGCGCAGCCGTATGGACCGACGGCTGCGTCGAGGTGCTGGCCGACAGCGGCAAC
CGCCGGCCCAGTACACGACCGCGCGCTAAGGAGGTAGGTCGAGTTTAAACTCTAGAACCGGTCATGGCCG
CAATAAAATATCTTTATTTTCATTACATCTGTGTGTTGGTTTTTTGTGTGTTCGAACTAGATGCTGTCGA
CCGATGCCCTTGAGAGCCTTCAACCCAGTCAGCTCCTTCCGGTGGGCGCGGGGCATGACTATCGTCGCCG
CACTTATGACTGTCTTCTTTATCATGCAACTCGTAGGACAGGTGCCGGCAGCGCTCTTCCGCTTCCTCGC
TCACTGACTCGCTGCGCTCGGTCGTTCGGCTGCGGCGAGCGGTATCAGCTCACTCAAAGGCGGTAATACG
GTTATCCACAGAATCAGGGGATAACGCAGGAAAGAACATGTGAGCAAAAGGCCAGCAAAAGGCCAGGAAC
CGTAAAAAGGCCGCGTTGCTGGCGTTTTTCCATAGGCTCCGCCCCCCTGACGAGCATCACAAAAATCGAC
GCTCAAGTCAGAGGTGGCGAAACCCGACAGGACTATAAAGATACCAGGCGTTTCCCCCTGGAAGCTCCCT
CGTGCGCTCTCCTGTTCCGACCCTGCCGCTTACCGGATACCTGTCCGCCTTTCTCCCTTCGGGAAGCGTG
GCGCTTTCTCATAGCTCACGCTGTAGGTATCTCAGTTCGGTGTAGGTCGTTCGCTCCAAGCTGGGCTGTG
TGCACGAACCCCCCGTTCAGCCCGACCGCTGCGCCTTATCCGGTAACTATCGTCTTGAGTCCAACCCGGT
AAGACACGACTTATCGCCACTGGCAGCAGCCACTGGTAACAGGATTAGCAGAGCGAGGTATGTAGGCGGT
GCTACAGAGTTCTTGAAGTGGTGGCCTAACTACGGCTACACTAGAAGAACAGTATTTGGTATCTGCGCTC
TGCTGAAGCCAGTTACCTTCGGAAAAAGAGTTGGTAGCTCTTGATCCGGCAAACAAACCACCGCTGGTAG
CGGTGGTTTTTTTGTTTGCAAGCAGCAGATTACGCGCAGAAAAAAAGGATCTCAAGAAGATCCTTTGATC
TTTTCTACGGGGTCTGACGCTCAGTGGAACGAAAACTCACGTTAAGGGATTTTGGTCATGAGATTATCAA
AAAGGATCTTCACCTAGATCCTTTTAAATTAAAAATGAAGTTTTAAATCAATCTAAAGTATATATGAGTA
AACTTGGTCTGACAGCGGCCGCAAATGCTAAACCACTGCAGTGGTTACCAGTGCTTGATCAGTGAGGCAC
CGATCTCAGCGATCTGCCTATTTCGTTCGTCCATAGTGGCCTGACTCCCCGTCGTGTAGATCACTACGAT
TCGTGAGGGCTTACCATCAGGCCCCAGCGCAGCAATGATGCCGCGAGAGCCGCGTTCACCGGCCCCCGAT
TTGTCAGCAATGAACCAGCCAGCAGGGAGGGCCGAGCGAAGAAGTGGTCCTGCTACTTTGTCCGCCTCCA
TCCAGTCTATGAGCTGCTGTCGTGATGCTAGAGTAAGAAGTTCGCCAGTGAGTAGTTTCCGAAGAGTTGT
GGCCATTGCTACTGGCATCGTGGTATCACGCTCGTCGTTCGGTATGGCTTCGTTCAACTCTGGTTCCCAG
CGGTCAAGCCGGGTCACATGATCACCCATATTATGAAGAAATGCAGTCAGCTCCTTAGGGCCTCCGATCG
TTGTCAGAAGTAAGTTGGCCGCGGTGTTGTCGCTCATGGTAATGGCAGCACTACACAATTCTCTTACCGT
CATGCCATCCGTAAGATGCTTTTCCGTGACCGGCGAGTACTCAACCAAGTCGTTTTGTGAGTAGTGTATA
CGGCGACCAAGCTGCTCTTGCCCGGCGTCTATACGGGACAACACCGCGCCACATAGCAGTACTTTGAAAG
TGCTCATCATCGGGAATCGTTCTTCGGGGCGGAAAGACTCAAGGATCTTGCCGCTATTGAGATCCAGTTC
GATATAGCCCACTCTTGCACCCAGTTGATCTTCAGCATCTTTTACTTTCACCAGCGTTTCGGGGTGTGCA
AAAACAGGCAAGCAAAATGCCGCAAAGAAGGGAATGAGTGCGACACGAAAATGTTGGATGCTCATACTCG
TCCTTTTTCAATATTATTGAAGCATTTATCAGGGTTACTAGTACGTCTCTCAAGGATAAGTAAGTAATAT
TAAGGTACGGGAGGTATTGGACAGGCCGCAATAAAATATCTTTATTTTCATTACATCTGTGTGTTGGTTT
TTTGTGTGAATCGATAGTACTAACATACGCTCTCCATCAAAACAAAACGAAACAAAACAAACTAGCAAAA
TAGGCTGTCCCCAGTGCAAGTGCAGGTGCCAGAACATTTCTCT
Features (pLannotate 1.2.2; 25 found; start..end, strand, type, name):
     47..71      +  protein_bind   attB1: mutant version of attB; recombination site for the Gateway® BP reaction BP Clonase™
    101..119     +  protein_bind   5X UAS (fragment): five tandem copies of the "ScaI site" 17-mer CGGAGTACTGTCCTCCG, an upstream activating sequence (UAS) that efficiently binds yeast Gal4 (Webster et al., 1988; Pfeiffer et al., 2010) GAL4
    187..204     +  protein_bind   5X UAS (fragment): five tandem copies of the "ScaI site" 17-mer CGGAGTACTGTCCTCCG, an upstream activating sequence (UAS) that efficiently binds yeast Gal4 (Webster et al., 1988; Pfeiffer et al., 2010) GAL4
    235..253     +  protein_bind   5X UAS (fragment): five tandem copies of the "ScaI site" 17-mer CGGAGTACTGTCCTCCG, an upstream activating sequence (UAS) that efficiently binds yeast Gal4 (Webster et al., 1988; Pfeiffer et al., 2010) GAL4
    321..338     +  protein_bind   5X UAS (fragment): five tandem copies of the "ScaI site" 17-mer CGGAGTACTGTCCTCCG, an upstream activating sequence (UAS) that efficiently binds yeast Gal4 (Webster et al., 1988; Pfeiffer et al., 2010) GAL4
    358..378     -  protein_bind   attB4: mutant version of attB; core recombination site for the Gateway® BP reaction BP Clonase™
    394..431     +  promoter       minimal CMV promoter: human cytomegalovirus (CMV) immediate early promoter
    514..534     +  protein_bind   attB3: mutant version of attB; core recombination site for the Gateway® BP reaction BP Clonase™
    561..579     +  promoter       T3 promoter: promoter for bacteriophage T3 RNA polymerase
    643..661     -  promoter       T7 promoter: promoter for bacteriophage T7 RNA polymerase
    688..708     -  protein_bind   attB2: mutant version of attB; core recombination site for the Gateway® BP reaction BP Clonase™
    773..2425    +  CDS            luciferase: firefly luciferase synthetic luc2 version of the luciferase gene
   2429..2476    +  CDS            hCL1: non-ORF yeast peptide conferring ubiquitin-dependent degradation human codon-optimized
   2483..2599    +  CDS            hPEST: PEST degradation sequence from mouse ornithine decarboxylase human codon-optimized
   2648..2769    -  polyA_signal   SV40 poly(A) signal: SV40 polyadenylation signal
   2795..2926    -  CDS            LT_SV40 (fragment): Experimental evidence at protein level: Swiss-Prot protein existence level 1. Isoform 17kT antigen targets host RBL2 for degradation and promotes cell proliferation. Transactivates host cyclin A promoter through its J domain. From Simian virus 40 (SV40).
   2963..3320    +  promoter       SV40 promoter: SV40 enhancer and early promoter
   3351..4388    +  CDS            HygR: hygromycin B phosphotransferase confers resistance to hygromycin
   4412..4460    +  polyA_signal   poly(A) signal: synthetic polyadenylation signal
   4476..4607    +  CDS            TcR (fragment): tetracycline efflux protein; tet; confers resistance to tetracycline
   4787..5375    -  rep_origin     ori: high-copy-number ColE1/pMB1/pBR322/pUC origin of replication
   5575..6435    -  CDS            AmpR: β-lactamase confers resistance to ampicillin, carbenicillin, and related antibiotics
   6436..6477    -  promoter       AmpR promoter (fragment): bla
   6540..6588    +  polyA_signal   poly(A) signal: synthetic polyadenylation signal
   6602..6693    +  misc_feature   pause site: RNA polymerase II transcriptional pause signal from the human α2 globin gene
