[The description below was written by a language model from this plasmid's Addgene catalogue record and pLannotate feature annotations shown in this document.]
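Description:
pGL4_10xUAS-CMVmin-BC0391-luc2 is a mammalian luciferase reporter plasmid built on the pGL4 backbone and assembled by Gateway cloning. It is one member of a barcoded sensor set for multiplexed split TEV assays. It is propagated in E. coli as a high-copy plasmid through a ColE1/pUC-type origin, with ampicillin selection from the β-lactamase gene. An SV40 enhancer/early promoter drives a hygromycin B phosphotransferase cassette with a synthetic poly(A) signal, which could allow selection of stably transfected mammalian cells. A synthetic poly(A) signal and a transcriptional pause site from the human α2-globin gene are annotated at the end of the linear record, which places them just upstream of the reporter cassette in the circular plasmid. In pGL4 vectors these elements reduce read-through transcription from the backbone.

The sensor module is flanked and subdivided by attB1, attB4, attB3 and attB2 sites, consistent with multi-fragment Gateway assembly. The first segment holds the clustered Gal4-binding UAS element. The catalogue describes it as ten copies, although the annotation tool picked up only four fragmentary matches. The second segment is a minimal CMV promoter, which has low basal activity until a Gal4 DNA-binding-domain transactivator is recruited. The third segment, between attB3 and attB2, contains outward-positioned T3 and T7 phage promoter sequences. It presumably carries the unique barcode 0391, though the barcode itself is not annotated. Downstream lies the synthetic firefly luc2 coding sequence fused to hCL1 and hPEST degradation sequences, giving a short-lived reporter that follows transcriptional changes closely, and the cassette ends in an SV40 poly(A) signal.

In split TEV assays, a protein interaction reconstitutes TEV protease, which releases a Gal4-based transcription factor. That factor activates this sensor, and the output can be read as luciferase activity or as the transcribed barcode. The associated publication applies this to profiling ERBB receptor antagonists.
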