Addgene plasmid #214626: pGL4_10xUAS-CMVmin-BC0391-luc2
Purpose: barcoded assay, UAS sensor for split TEV assays
Depositing lab: Michael Wehr. Depositing organization: Systasy Bioscience GmbH. Publication: Protocol for identifying properties of ERBB receptor antagonists using the barcoded ERBBprofiler assay. Popovic L, Rossner MJ, Wehr MC. STAR Protoc. 2024 Apr 16;5(2):102987. doi: 10.1016/j.xpro.2024.102987. PubMed 38635397.
Backbone
  Vector backbone: pGL4
  Vector type: Mammalian Expression, Luciferase
Growth in bacteria
  Bacterial resistance: Ampicillin, 100 μg/mL
  Growth temperature: 37°C
  Growth strain: DH5alpha
  Copy number: High Copy
Gene/Insert
  Gene/Insert name: 10x clustered UAS element with barcode 0391
  Species: Synthetic
  Cloning method: Gateway Cloning
Terms and licenses: Academic/Nonprofit Terms; Industry Terms: Not Available to Industry
How to cite: pGL4_10xUAS-CMVmin-BC0391-luc2 was a gift from Michael Wehr (Addgene plasmid # 214626 ; http://n2t.net/addgene:214626 ; RRID:Addgene_214626)
